Addgene plasmid #67698: pCS-Fv2Eflt4um200-2a-tdTomato
Purpose: Expression construct
Depositing lab: Nathan Lawson. Depositing organization: University of Massachusetts, Worcester. Publication: Vegfc acts through ERK to induce sprouting and differentiation of trunk lymphatic progenitors. Shin M, Male I, Beane TJ, Villefranc JA, Kok FO, Zhu LJ, Lawson ND. Development. 2016 Oct 15;143(20):3785-3795. Epub 2016 Sep 12. 10.1242/dev.137901 PubMed 27621059.
Backbone
  Vector backbone: pCSDest2
Growth in bacteria
  Bacterial resistance: Ampicillin, 100 μg/mL
  Growth temperature: 37°C
  Growth strain: Top10
  Copy number: High Copy
Gene/Insert
  Gene/Insert name: Fv2E-flt4-2A-tdTomato
  Species: D. rerio (zebrafish)
  Mutation: um200
  Entrez Gene: flt4 (a.k.a. cb1059)
  Tag / fusion protein: HA (C terminal on insert); 2A-tdTomato (C terminal on insert)
  Cloning method: Gateway Cloning
  Sequencing primers: 5′ SP6; 3′ T7
Terms and licenses: Academic/Nonprofit Terms; Industry Terms: Not Available to Industry
How to cite: pCS-Fv2Eflt4um200-2a-tdTomato was a gift from Nathan Lawson (Addgene plasmid # 67698 ; http://n2t.net/addgene:67698 ; RRID:Addgene_67698)
