[The description below was written by a language model from this plasmid's Addgene catalogue record.]
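Description:
pCS-Fv2Eflt4um200-2a-tdTomato is an expression construct built by Gateway recombination into the pCSDest2 destination backbone, a Gateway-adapted member of the pCS2 vector family. It is maintained in E. coli as a high-copy plasmid under ampicillin selection. The record does not list the promoter or other regulatory elements. The SP6 and T7 sequencing primers flanking the insert are consistent with the pCS2-type layout, in which such vectors are commonly used for direct expression in vertebrate cells or embryos and as templates for in vitro mRNA synthesis. No feature table is available to confirm these details.

The insert encodes a fusion of Fv2E to zebrafish (D. rerio) flt4, the gene for the Vegfc receptor tyrosine kinase also known as Vegfr3, carrying the um200 mutation. The record does not explain the nature of this allele or specify which portion of flt4 is included. Fv2E is a tandem FKBP-derived dimerisation module that allows a fused protein to be clustered by a synthetic small-molecule dimeriser. It is generally used to trigger receptor signalling independently of the natural ligand. The fusion carries a C-terminal HA epitope tag for detection, followed by a 2A peptide and tdTomato. A single transcript therefore yields the receptor chimera and a separate red fluorescent reporter that marks expressing cells.

The associated work concerns Vegfc signalling through ERK in the sprouting and differentiation of trunk lymphatic progenitors. In that context the construct most plausibly serves as a mutant counterpart to an inducible Flt4 construct, used to test how the um200 change affects downstream signalling, although the record states its purpose only as expression.
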