>Addgene plasmid #67698 | pCS-Fv2Eflt4um200-2a-tdTomato | addgene partial sequence | sequence record 120278 | SP6 5'-ATTTAGGTGACACTATAG-3'
TCGATTCGAATTCAAGGATCAACAAGTTTGTACAAAAAAGCAGGCTGGACCATGGGGAGTAGCAAGAGCA
AGCCTAAGGACCCCAGCCAGCGCTCTAGAGGCGTCCAAGTCGAAACCATTAGTCCCGGCGATGGCAGAAC
ATTTCCTAAAAGGGGACAAACATGTGTCGTCCATTATACAGGCATGTTGGAGGACGGCAAAAAGGTGGAC
AGTAGTAGAGATCGCAATAAACCTTTCAAATTCATGTTGGGAAAACAAGAAGTCATTAGGGGATGGGAGG
AGGGCGTGGCTCAAATGTCCGTCGGCCAACGCGCTAAGCTCACCATCAGCCCCGACTACGCATACGGCGC
TACCGGACATCCCGGAATTATTCCCCCTCACGCTACCTTGGTGTTTGACGTCGAACTGTTGAAGCTCGAG
ACTAGAGGAGTGCAGGTGGAGACTATCTCCCCAGGAGACGGGCGCACCTTCCCCAAGCGCGGCCAGACCT
GCGTGGTGCACTACACCGGGATGCTTGAAGATGGAAAGAAAGTTGATTCCTCCCGGGACAGAAACAAGCC
CTTTAAGTTTATGCTAGGCAAGCAGGAGGTGATCCGAGGCTGGGAAGAAGGGGTTGCCCAGATGAGTGTG
GGTCAGAGAGCCAAACTGACTATATCTCCAGATTATGCCTATGGTGCCACTGGGCACCCAGGCATCATCC
CACCACATGCCACTCTCGTCTTCGATGTGGAGCTTCTAAAACTGGAAACTAGAGTGAATGTCAAGCGAGT
GAACCCAGCTGATATCAAGACAGGCTATCTGTCCATCATCATGGACCCGGG
