>Addgene plasmid #67698 | pCS-Fv2Eflt4um200-2a-tdTomato | addgene partial sequence | sequence record 120674 | EBV-rev 5'-GTGGTTTGTCCAAACTCATC-3'
TACGACTCACTATAGTTCTAGAGGCTCGAGTGCAACTATGTTATAATAAAGTTGGTTACTTGTACAGCTC
GTCCATGCCGTACAGGAACAGGTGGTGGCGGCCCTCGGAGCGCTCGTACTGTTCCACGATGGTGTAGTCC
TCGTTGTGGGAGGTGATGTCCAGCTTGGTGTCCACGTAGTAGTAGCCGGGCAGTTGCACGGGCTTCTTGG
CCATGTAGATGGTCTTGAACTCCACCAGGTAGTGGCCGCCGTCCTTCAGCTTCAGGGCCTGGTGGATCTC
GCCCTTCAGCACGCCGTCGCGGGGGTACAGGCGCTCGGTGGAGGCCTCCCAGCCCATGGTCTTCTTCTGC
ATTACGGGGCCGTCGGGGGGGAAGTTGGTGCCGCGCATCTTCACCTTGTAGATCAGCGTGCCGTCCTGCA
GGGAGGAGTCCTGGGTCACGGTCACCAGACCGCCGTCCTCGAAGTTCATCACGCGCTCCCACTTGAAGCC
CTCGGGGAAGGACAGCTTCTTGTAATCGGGGATGTCGGCGGGGTGCTTCACGTACGCCTTGGAGCCGTAC
ATGAACTGGGGGGACAGGATGTCCCAGGCGAAGGGCAGGGGGCCGCCCTTGGTCACCTTCAGCTTGGCGG
TCTGGGTGCCCTCGTAGGGGCGGCCCTCGCCCTCGCCCTCGATCTCGAACTCGTGGCCGTTCATGGAGCC
CTCCATGCGCACCTTGAAGCGCATGAACTCTTTGATGACGGCCATGTTGTTGTCCTC
